Addgene plasmid #183370: pMSCV-IRES-GFP-polar-bear-Caspase-1/4b
Purpose: Stable expression of mammalian inflammatory caspase gene in mammalian cells by retroviral transduction
Depositing lab: Jonathan Kagan. Depositing organization: Boston Children's Hospital. Publication: Evolution-inspired redesign of the LPS receptor caspase-4 into an interleukin-1beta converting enzyme. Devant P, Cao A, Kagan JC. Sci Immunol. 2021 Aug 10;6(62). doi: 10.1126/sciimmunol.abh3567. PubMed 34734155.
Backbone
  Vector backbone: pMSCV-IRES-EGFP
  Backbone size w/o insert (bp): 6400
  Vector type: Retroviral
Growth in bacteria
  Bacterial resistance: Ampicillin, 100 μg/mL
  Growth temperature: 37°C
  Growth strain: NEB Stable
  Copy number: High Copy
Gene/Insert
  Gene/Insert name: Caspase-1/4b
  Species: Ursus maritimus
  Insert size (bp): 1500
  Promoter: MESV
  Tag / fusion protein: Myc (N terminal on insert)
  Cloning method: Restriction Enzyme; 5′ cloning site NotI (not destroyed); 3′ cloning site SalI (not destroyed)
  Sequencing primers: 5′ MSCV-fwd; 3′ MSCV-rev
Terms and licenses: Academic/Nonprofit Terms; Industry Terms: Not Available to Industry
How to cite: pMSCV-IRES-GFP-polar-bear-Caspase-1/4b was a gift from Jonathan Kagan (Addgene plasmid # 183370 ; http://n2t.net/addgene:183370 ; RRID:Addgene_183370)
