[The description below was written by a language model from this plasmid's Addgene catalogue record and pLannotate feature annotations shown in this document.]
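Description:
pMSCV-IRES-GFP-polar-bear-Caspase-1/4b is a gammaretroviral transfer vector built on the pMSCV-IRES-EGFP backbone, made for stable expression of an inflammatory caspase from the polar bear (Ursus maritimus) in mammalian cells by retroviral transduction. In bacteria it is maintained through a high-copy ColE1/pUC-type origin and selected with ampicillin via the β-lactamase gene. The remaining bacterial annotations (fragments of lacI, lacZα, rop, bom and the tetracycline resistance gene, plus a lac promoter/operator) are non-functional remnants of earlier cloning vectors.

The viral portion is flanked by 5′ and 3′ long terminal repeats from murine embryonic stem cell virus. The 5′ LTR is followed by the MESV Ψ packaging signal and a truncated, start-codon-less MMLV gag segment, an arrangement commonly used to extend the packaging region. No functional gag, pol or env genes are annotated, so these must be supplied in trans by a packaging system. The 5′ LTR serves as the promoter for a single bicistronic transcript. The first cistron is the roughly 1.5 kb Caspase-1/4b insert, cloned between NotI and SalI and recorded as carrying an N-terminal Myc tag, although the feature table does not annotate the tag separately. The automated annotation labels this open reading frame by homology as a human CARD17-like segment followed by a bovine CASP13-like segment. These hits most likely correspond to the CARD prodomain and catalytic domain of the polar bear caspase rather than to separate genes. Downstream, an EMCV IRES drives cap-independent translation of EGFP, so transduced cells can be identified or sorted by fluorescence. The associated work concerns the evolution of LPS-sensing and interleukin-1β-converting activities among inflammatory caspases, which suggests use in comparative functional studies.
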