Features (pLannotate 1.2.2; 21 found; start..end, strand, type, name):
    235..564     +  CDS            CARD17: CAR17_HUMAN - Also known as INCA. Experimental evidence at protein level: Swiss-Prot protein existence level 1. Regulator of procaspase-1/CASP1 activation implicated in the regulation of the proteolytic maturation of pro-IL-1beta/IL1B and its release during inflammation. Inhibits the release of IL1B in response to LPS in monocytes. However, unlike CASP1, do not induce NF-kappa-B activation. From Homo sapiens (Human).
    568..1692    +  CDS            CASP13: CASPD_BOVIN - Experimental evidence at protein level: Swiss-Prot protein existence level 1. Involved in the activation cascade of caspases responsible for apoptosis execution. Might function by either activating some proteins required for cell death or inactivating proteins necessary for cell survival. From Bos taurus (Bovine).
   1696..1729    -  misc_feature   MCS (fragment): pBluescript multiple cloning site
   1831..2293    +  misc_feature   IRES: internal ribosome entry site (IRES) of the encephalomyocarditis virus (EMCV)
   2307..3026    +  CDS            EGFP: the original enhanced GFP (Yang et al., 1996) mammalian codon-optimized
   3088..3602    +  LTR            3' LTR: 3' long terminal repeat from murine embryonic stem cell virus
   3764..3780    -  protein_bind   lac operator: The lac repressor binds to the lac operator to inhibit transcription in E. coli. This inhibition can be relieved by adding lactose or isopropyl-β-D-thiogalactopyranoside (IPTG). lac repressor encoded by lacI
   3788..3818    -  promoter       lac promoter: promoter for the E. coli lac operon
   3833..3854    -  protein_bind   CAP binding site: CAP binding activates transcription in the presence of cAMP. E. coli catabolite activator protein
   3867..3959    -  CDS            lacI (fragment): lac repressor; lacI; The lac repressor binds to the lac operator to inhibit transcription in E. coli. This inhibition can be relieved by adding lactose or isopropyl-β-D-thiogalactopyranoside (IPTG).
   4142..4730    -  rep_origin     ori: high-copy-number ColE1/pMB1/pBR322/pUC origin of replication
   4901..5761    -  CDS            AmpR: β-lactamase; bla; confers resistance to ampicillin, carbenicillin, and related antibiotics
   5762..5866    -  promoter       AmpR promoter: bla
   5961..5996    +  CDS            rop (fragment): Rop protein, which maintains plasmids at low copy number; rop
   6098..6197    +  misc_feature   bom (fragment): basis of mobility region from pBR322
   6203..6352    -  CDS            lacZα (fragment): LacZα fragment of β-galactosidase; lacZ fragment
   6352..6553    -  CDS            TcR (fragment): tetracycline efflux protein; tet; confers resistance to tetracycline
   6554..6652    +  CDS            env (fragment): murine leukemia virus gPr80 envelope polyprotein precursor; env; proteolytically cleaved into gp70SU and p15TM subunits
   6694..7210    +  LTR            5' LTR: 5' long terminal repeat from murine embryonic stem cell virus
   7274..7615    +  misc_feature   MESV Ψ: packaging signal of murine embryonic stem cell virus
   7682..163     +  CDS            gag (truncated) (across the origin): truncated Moloney murine leukemia virus (MMLV) gag gene lacking the start codon
>Addgene plasmid #183370 | pMSCV-IRES-GFP-polar-bear-Caspase-1/4b | addgene full sequence | sequence record 361166 | Addgene NGS Result
GGAAGCCTTGGCTTTTGACCCCCCTCCCTGGGTCAAGCCCTTTGTACACCCTAAGCCTCCGCCTCCTCTT
CCTCCATCCGCCCCGTCTCTCCCCCTTGAACCTCCTCGTTCGACCCCGCCTCGATCCTCCCTTTATCCAG
CCCTCACTCCTTCTCTAGGCGCCGGAATTAGATCTCTCGAGATCGATGCGGCCGCGCCACCATGGAACAA
AAACTCATCTCAGAAGAGGATCTGATGGCTGACCAGACCCTGAGGGACAAGCGGAAGCTGTTTGTCAGCT
CGGTGAACACGGGGACCCTCAATGGCTTGCTGGATGAGCTCTTGGAGAAAAGGGTGCTGAACCAGGAGGA
GATGGAGAAAGTGCGATATGAAAACGCTACAGTGATGGATAAAGCCCGGGCTCTGATCGACTCTGTCCTA
CGGAAAGGGTCCCAGGCATGCCAGATTTTTATTTGTTATATTTGTGATGAGGACTCCTTCCTTGCAGAGA
AGATGGGGCTCTCCTCAGGTACACCATTTAGAAGTCAGCTTAACTCAGACTCTCCAGCAGCAACTCTTCC
TTCACCAGAAGACAAACATGACAAAAACCCATTTAAGATTTTGGAAACTGTGGGAAAAGAACTCATTACT
GGTGTTTTGCATGGCTTGTTGGAAAAAGATGTTCTGAAACTGGAGGAAGGAGAAAAGAAAAAGTTTTACG
ATGCGAAACCTGAAGACAAGCCCCGGGTCTTTCTGAACTCTGTGCGGCAGAAACGGCGGGAGGCAGGTCA
AGCCCTTGTCCAAACTTTCATTAATACGGACAAATATTCCACAAGTGTAAAAGCTTTCGAGGACATCGTG
CCTGGGCCACCTGAGCCAGAAGAATCTACAGATACTCTCAAGCTTTGTCCTCATGAAGAATTCGTGAAAC
TGTATACAGAGAAGGCTGGAGAGATCTACCCAATAAAGGAGAGACAGGATCGTACTCGTCTCGCTCTCAT
CATATGCAATATAGACTTTGATCATCTTCCTCCCAGGAATGGGGCTGAACTTGACATTACAGGGATGAAG
AATCTGCTGGAGGGCCTTGGCTACAGTGTGGATGTGAAACAGAAACTCACTGCTAAGGACATGGAGTCAG
CGCTGCGGGCATTCGCCGCCCGCCCAGAGCACGAGTCCTCAGACAGCACGTTCCTGGTGCTCATGTCTCA
CGGCATCTTGAGTGGAATCTGTGGGACTACGTTCAGCCCGGAAAATCCAGATGTGCTACCTTATGACACC
GTCTTCCAGATCTTCAACAACCGCAACTGCTTCAAACTCAGGGACAAACCCAAGGTCATCATCATCCAGG
CCTGCAGAGGTGAAAATCTTGGGGAACTGTGGGTCAGTGACTCTCCAGCAGCTTCGACTGACAGCTTTTC
ACATCAACCTCTGCTCCTGGAGAGTGACGTCGTCTACAAGGTCCACGTGGAGAAGGACTTCGTTGCTTTC
TGCTCCTCGACTCCACATAACGTATCCTGGAGACACGTCACAAAGGGGTCTCTCTTCATTGCACAACTCA
TCGCATGCTTCCAAAAATATTCTTGGTGCTGTCACCTAGTAGAAGTATTTCAGAAGGTACAACAAGCTTT
TGAAAAACCAAATGTCAAAGCCCAGATGCCCACCATTGAACGAATGTCCATGACAAAACCTTTCTATCTC
TTCCCTGGCAACTGAGTCGACGGTATCGATAAGCTTGATATCGAATTCCGCCCCCCCCCCTAACGTTACT
GGCCGAAGCCGCTTGGAATAAGGCCGGTGTGCGTTTGTCTATATGTTATTTTCCACCATATTGCCGTCTT
TTGGCAATGTGAGGGCCCGGAAACCTGGCCCTGTCTTCTTGACGAGCATTCCTAGGGGTCTTTCCCCTCT
CGCCAAAGGAATGCAAGGTCTGTTGAATGTCGTGAAGGAAGCAGTTCCTCTGGAAGCTTCTTGAAGACAA
ACAACGTCTGTAGCGACCCTTTGCAGGCAGCGGAACCCCCCACCTGGCGACAGGTGCCTCTGCGGCCAAA
AGCCACGTGTATAAGATACACCTGCAAAGGCGGCACAACCCCAGTGCCACGTTGTGAGTTGGATAGTTGT
GGAAAGAGTCAAATGGCTCTCCTCAAGCGTATTCAACAAGGGGCTGAAGGATGCCCAGAAGGTACCCCAT
TGTATGGGATCTGATCTGGGGCCTCGGTGCACATGCTTTACATGTGTTTAGTCGAGGTTAAAAAAACGTC
TAGGCCCCCCGAACCACGGGGACGTGGTTTTCCTTTGAAAAACACGATGATAATATGGCCACAACCATGG
TGAGCAAGGGCGAGGAGCTGTTCACCGGGGTGGTGCCCATCCTGGTCGAGCTGGACGGCGACGTAAACGG
CCACAAGTTCAGCGTGTCTGGCGAGGGCGAGGGCGATGCCACCTACGGCAAGCTGACCCTGAAGTTCATC
TGCACCACCGGCAAGCTGCCCGTGCCCTGGCCCACCCTCGTGACCACCCTGACCTACGGCGTGCAGTGCT
TCAGCCGCTACCCCGACCACATGAAGCAGCACGACTTCTTCAAGTCCGCCATGCCCGAAGGCTACGTCCA
GGAGCGCACCATCTTCTTCAAGGACGACGGCAACTACAAGACCCGCGCCGAGGTGAAGTTCGAGGGCGAC
ACCCTGGTGAACCGCATCGAGCTGAAGGGCATCGACTTCAAGGAGGACGGCAACATCCTGGGGCACAAGC
TGGAGTACAACTACAACAGCCACAACGTCTATATCATGGCCGACAAGCAGAAGAACGGCATCAAGGCGAA
CTTCAAGATCCGCCACAACATCGAGGACGGCAGCGTGCAGCTCGCCGACCACTACCAGCAGAACACCCCC
ATCGGCGACGGCCCCGTGCTGCTGCCCGACAACCACTACCTGAGCACCCAGTCCGCCCTGAGCAAAGACC
CCAACGAGAAGCGCGATCACATGGTCCTGCTGGAGTTCGTGACCGCCGCCGGGATCACTCTCGGCATGGA
CGAGCTGTACAAGTAATGAATTAATTAAGAATTCGATAAAATAAAAGATTTTATTTAGTCTCCAGAAAAA
GGGGGGAATGAAAGACCCCACCTGTAGGTTTGGCAAGCTAGCTTAAGTAACGCCATTTTGCAAGGCATGG
AAAATACATAACTGAGAATAGAGAAGTTCAGATCAAGGTTAGGAACAGAGAGACAGCAGAATATGGGCCA
AACAGGATATCTGTGGTAAGCAGTTCCTGCCCCGGCTCAGGGCCAAGAACAGATGGTCCCCAGATGCGGT
CCCGCCCTCAGCAGTTTCTAGAGAACCATCAGATGTTTCCAGGGTGCCCCAAGGACCTGAAATGACCCTG
TGCCTTATTTGAACTAACCAATCAGTTCGCTTCTCGCTTCTGTTCGCGCGCTTCTGCTCCCCGAGCTCAA
TAAAAGAGCCCACAACCCCTCACTCGGCGCGCCAGTCCTCCGATAGACTGCGTCGCCCGGGTACCCGTGT
ATCCAATAAACCCTCTTGCAGTTGCATCCGACTTGTGGTCTCGCTGTTCCTTGGGAGGGTCTCCTCTGAG
TGATTGACTACCCGTCAGCGGGGGTCTTTCATGGGTAACAGTTTCTTGAAGTTGGAGAACAACATTCTGA
GGGTAGGAGTCGAATATTAAGTAATCCTGACTCAATTAGCCACTGTTTTGAATCCACATACTCCAATACT
CCTGAAATAGTTCATTATGGACAGCGCAGAAAGAGCTGGGGAGAATTGTGAAATTGTTATCCGCTCACAA
TTCCACACAACATACGAGCCGGAAGCATAAAGTGTAAAGCCTGGGGTGCCTAATGAGTGAGCTAACTCAC
ATTAATTGCGTTGCGCTCACTGCCCGCTTTCCAGTCGGGAAACCTGTCGTGCCAGCTGCATTAATGAATC
GGCCAACGCGCGGGGAGAGGCGGTTTGCGTATTGGGCGCTCTTCCGCTTCCTCGCTCACTGACTCGCTGC
GCTCGGTCGTTCGGCTGCGGCGAGCGGTATCAGCTCACTCAAAGGCGGTAATACGGTTATCCACAGAATC
AGGGGATAACGCAGGAAAGAACATGTGAGCAAAAGGCCAGCAAAAGGCCAGGAACCGTAAAAAGGCCGCG
TTGCTGGCGTTTTTCCATAGGCTCCGCCCCCCTGACGAGCATCACAAAAATCGACGCTCAAGTCAGAGGT
GGCGAAACCCGACAGGACTATAAAGATACCAGGCGTTTCCCCCTGGAAGCTCCCTCGTGCGCTCTCCTGT
TCCGACCCTGCCGCTTACCGGATACCTGTCCGCCTTTCTCCCTTCGGGAAGCGTGGCGCTTTCTCATAGC
TCACGCTGTAGGTATCTCAGTTCGGTGTAGGTCGTTCGCTCCAAGCTGGGCTGTGTGCACGAACCCCCCG
TTCAGCCCGACCGCTGCGCCTTATCCGGTAACTATCGTCTTGAGTCCAACCCGGTAAGACACGACTTATC
GCCACTGGCAGCAGCCACTGGTAACAGGATTAGCAGAGCGAGGTATGTAGGCGGTGCTACAGAGTTCTTG
AAGTGGTGGCCTAACTACGGCTACACTAGAAGAACAGTATTTGGTATCTGCGCTCTGCTGAAGCCAGTTA
CCTTCGGAAAAAGAGTTGGTAGCTCTTGATCCGGCAAACAAACCACCGCTGGTAGCGGTGGTTTTTTTGT
TTGCAAGCAGCAGATTACGCGCAGAAAAAAAGGATCTCAAGAAGATCCTTTGATCTTTTCTACGGGGTCT
GACGCTCAGTGGAACGAAAACTCACGTTAAGGGATTTTGGTCATGAGATTATCAAAAAGGATCTTCACCT
AGATCCTTTTAAATTAAAAATGAAGTTTTAAATCAATCTAAAGTATATATGAGTAAACTTGGTCTGACAG
TTACCAATGCTTAATCAGTGAGGCACCTATCTCAGCGATCTGTCTATTTCGTTCATCCATAGTTGCCTGA
CTCCCCGTCGTGTAGATAACTACGATACGGGAGGGCTTACCATCTGGCCCCAGTGCTGCAATGATACCGC
GAGACCCACGCTCACCGGCTCCAGATTTATCAGCAATAAACCAGCCAGCCGGAAGGGCCGAGCGCAGAAG
TGGTCCTGCAACTTTATCCGCCTCCATCCAGTCTATTAATTGTTGCCGGGAAGCTAGAGTAAGTAGTTCG
CCAGTTAATAGTTTGCGCAACGTTGTTGCCATTGCTACAGGCATCGTGGTGTCACGCTCGTCGTTTGGTA
TGGCTTCATTCAGCTCCGGTTCCCAACGATCAAGGCGAGTTACATGATCCCCCATGTTGTGCAAAAAAGC
GGTTAGCTCCTTCGGTCCTCCGATCGTTGTCAGAAGTAAGTTGGCCGCAGTGTTATCACTCATGGTTATG
GCAGCACTGCATAATTCTCTTACTGTCATGCCATCCGTAAGATGCTTTTCTGTGACTGGTGAGTACTCAA
CCAAGTCATTCTGAGAATAGTGTATGCGGCGACCGAGTTGCTCTTGCCCGGCGTCAATACGGGATAATAC
CGCGCCACATAGCAGAACTTTAAAAGTGCTCATCATTGGAAAACGTTCTTCGGGGCGAAAACTCTCAAGG
ATCTTACCGCTGTTGAGATCCAGTTCGATGTAACCCACTCGTGCACCCAACTGATCTTCAGCATCTTTTA
CTTTCACCAGCGTTTCTGGGTGAGCAAAAACAGGAAGGCAAAATGCCGCAAAAAAGGGAATAAGGGCGAC
ACGGAAATGTTGAATACTCATACTCTTCCTTTTTCAATATTATTGAAGCATTTATCAGGGTTATTGTCTC
ATGAGCGGATACATATTTGAATGTATTTAGAAAAATAAACAAATAGGGGTTCCGCGCACATTTCCCCGAA
AAGTGCCACCTGACGTCTAAGAAACCATTATTATCATGACATTAACCTATAAAAATAGGCGTATCACGAG
GCCCTTTCGTCTCGCGCGTTTCGGTGATGACGGTGAAAACCTCTGACACATGCAGCTCCCGGAGACGGTC
ACAGCTTGTCTGTAAGCGGATGCCGGGAGCAGACAAGCCCGTCAGGGCGCGTCAGCGGGTGTTGGCGGGT
GTCGGGGCTGGCTTAACTATGCGGCATCAGAGCAGATTGTACTGAGAGTGCACCATATGCGGTGTGAAAT
ACCGCACAGATGCGTAAGGAGAAAATACCGCATCAGGCGCCATTCGCCATTCAGGCTGCGCAACTGTTGG
GAAGGGCGATCGGTGCGGGCCTCTTCGCTATTACGCCAGCTGGCGAAAGGGGGATGTGCTGCAAGGCGAT
TAAGTTGGGTAACGCCAGGGTTTTCCCAGTCACGACGTTGTAAAACGACGGCGCAAGGAATGGTGCATGC
AAGGAGATGGCGCCCAACAGTCCCCCGGCCACGGGGCCTGCCACCATACCCACGCCGAAACAAGCGCTCA
TGAGCCCGAAGTGGCGAGCCCGATCTTCCCCATCGGTGATGTCGGCGATATAGGCGCCAGCAACCGCACC
TGTGGCGCCGGTGATGCCGGCCACGATGCGTCCGGCGTAGAGGCGATTAGTCCAATTTGTTAAAGACAGG
ATATCAGTGGTCCAGGCTCTAGTTTTGACTCAACAATATCACCAGCTGAAGCCTATAGAGTACGAGCCAT
AGATAAAATAAAAGATTTTATTTAGTCTCCAGAAAAAGGGGGGAATGAAAGACCCCACCTGTAGGTTTGG
CAAGCTAGCTTAAGTAACGCCATTTTGCAAGGCATGGAAAATACATAACTGAGAATAGAGAAGTTCAGAT
CAAGGTTAGGAACAGAGAGACAGCAGAATATGGGCCAAACAGGATATCTGTGGTAAGCAGTTCCTGCCCC
GGCTCAGGGCCAAGAACAGATGGTCCCCAGATGCGGTCCCGCCCTCAGCAGTTTCTAGAGAACCATCAGA
TGTTTCCAGGGTGCCCCAAGGACCTGAAATGACCCTGTGCCTTATTTGAACTAACCAATCAGTTCGCTTC
TCGCTTCTGTTCGCGCGCTTCTGCTCCCCGAGCTCAATAAAAGAGCCCACAACCCCTCACTCGGCGCGCC
AGTCCTCCGATAGACTGCGTCGCCCGGGTACCCGTATTCCCAATAAAGCCTCTTGCTGTTTGCATCCGAA
TCGTGGACTCGCTGATCCTTGGGAGGGTCTCCTCAGATTGATTGACTGCCCACCTCGGGGGTCTTTCATT
TGGAGGTTCCACCGAGATTTGGAGACCCCTGCCCAGGGACCACCGACCCCCCCGCCGGGAGGTAAGCTGG
CCAGCGGTCGTTTCGTGTCTGTCTCTGTCTTTGTGCGTGTTTGTGCCGGCATCTAATGTTTGCGCCTGCG
TCTGTACTAGTTAGCTAACTAGCTCTGTATCTGGCGGACCCGTGGTGGAACTGACGAGTTCTGAACACCC
GGCCGCAACCCTGGGAGACGTCCCAGGGACTTTGGGGGCCGTTTTTGTGGCCCGACCTGAGGAAGGGAGT
CGATGTGGAATCCGACCCCGTCAGGATATGTGGTTCTGGTAGGAGACGAGAACCTAAAACAGTTCCCGCC
TCCGTCTGAATTTTTGCTTTCGGTTTGGAACCGAAGCCGCGCGTCTTGTCTGCTGCAGCGCTGCAGCATC
GTTCTGTGTTGTCTCTGTCTGACTGTGTTTCTGTATTTGTCTGAAAATTAGGGCCAGACTGTTACCACTC
CCTTAAGTTTGACCTTAGGTCACTGGAAAGATGTCGAGCGGATCGCTCACAACCAGTCGGTAGATGTCAA
GAAGAGACGTTGGGTTACCTTCTGCTCTGCAGAATGGCCAACCTTTAACGTCGGATGGCCGCGAGACGGC
ACCTTTAACCGAGACCTCATCACCCAGGTTAAGATCAAGGTCTTTTCACCTGGCCCGCATGGACACCCAG
ACCAGGTCCCCTACATCGTGACCTG
